>Addgene plasmid #152895 | pGBW-m4133680 | depositor full sequence | sequence record 295907 | Full Sequence
CACCATGATTGAACTTTCATTAATTGACTTCTATTTGTGCTTTTTAGCCTTTCTGCTATTCCTTGTTTTA
ATTATGCTTATTATCTTTTGGTTCTCACTTGAACTGCAAGATCATAATGAAACTTGTCACGCCGAAAACC
TTTACTTTCAGTCGATGAGTGACAAAATCATTCATCTAACCGATGACTCCTTTGATACAGACGTGTTGAA
GGCCGATGGTGCGATACTGGTAGATTTCTGGGCTGAATGGTGTGGCCCGTGCAAGATGATCGCACCCATT
CTGGACGAGATCGCCGACGAGTATCAAGGAAAATTAACTGTCGCTAAGCTTAATATAGATCAGAACCCAG
GGACGGCACCTAAATACGGCATCAGGGGAATACCTACCCTCCTGCTCTTTAAGAATGGGGAAGTTGCCGC
GACAAAAGTGGGAGCCCTGTCTAAGGGCCAGCTAAAAGAGTTCTTGGACGCTAACCTGGCAGGTTCAGGC
TCGGGGCACATGCACCATCACCATCACCATAGCAGCGGGCTCGTGCCACGCGGCTAAGCTAGCTTGACTG
ACTGAGATACAGCGTACCTTCAGCTCACAGACATGATAAGATACATTGATGAGTTTGGACAAACCACAAC
TAGAATGCAGTGAAAAAAATGCTTTATTTGTGAAATTTGTGATGCTATTGCTTTATTTGTAACCATTATA
AGCTGCAATAAACAAGTTAACAACAACAATTGCATTCATTTTATGTTTCAGGTTCAGGGGGAGGTGTGGG
AGGTTTTTTAAAGCAAGTAAAACCTCTACAAATGTGGTATTGGCCCATCTCTATCGGTATCGTAGCATAA
CCCCTTGGGGCCTCTAAACGGGTCTTGAGGGGTTTTTTGTGCCCCTCGGGCCGGATTGCTATCTACCGGC
ATTGGCGCAGAAAAAAATGCCTGATGCGACGCTGCGCGTCTTATACTCCCACATATGCCAGATTCAGCAA
CGGATACGGCTTCCCCAACTTGCCCACTTCCATACGTGTCCTCCTTACCAGAAATTTATCCTTAAGGTCG
TCAGCTATCCTGCAGGCGATCTCTCGATTTCGATCAAGACATTCCTTTAATGGTCTTTTCTGGACACCAC
TAGGGGTCAGAAGTAGTTCATCAAACTTTCTTCCCTCCCTAATCTCATTGGTTACCTTGGGCTATCGAAA
CTTAATTAACCAGTCAAGTCAGCTACTTGGCGAGATCGACTTGTCTGGGTTTCGACTACGCTCAGAATTG
CGTCAGTCAAGTTCGATCTGGTCCTTGCTATTGCACCCGTTCTCCGATTACGAGTTTCATTTAAATCATG
TGAGCAAAAGGCCAGCAAAAGGCCAGGAACCGTAAAAAGGCCGCGTTGCTGGCGTTTTTCCATAGGCTCC
GCCCCCCTGACGAGCATCACAAAAATCGACGCTCAAGTCAGAGGTGGCGAAACCCGACAGGACTATAAAG
ATACCAGGCGTTTCCCCCTGGAAGCTCCCTCGTGCGCTCTCCTGTTCCGACCCTGCCGCTTACCGGATAC
CTGTCCGCCTTTCTCCCTTCGGGAAGCGTGGCGCTTTCTCATAGCTCACGCTGTAGGTATCTCAGTTCGG
TGTAGGTCGTTCGCTCCAAGCTGGGCTGTGTGCACGAACCCCCCGTTCAGCCCGACCGCTGCGCCTTATC
CGGTAACTATCGTCTTGAGTCCAACCCGGTAAGACACGACTTATCGCCACTGGCAGCAGCCACTGGTAAC
AGGATTAGCAGAGCGAGGTATGTAGGCGGTGCTACAGAGTTCTTGAAGTGGTGGCCTAACTACGGCTACA
CTAGAAGAACAGTATTTGGTATCTGCGCTCTGCTGAAGCCAGTTACCTTCGGAAAAAGAGTTGGTAGCTC
TTGATCCGGCAAACAAACCACCGCTGGTAGCGGTGGTTTTTTTGTTTGCAAGCAGCAGATTACGCGCAGA
AAAAAAGGATCTCAAGAAGATCCTTTGATCTTTTCTACGGGGTCTGACGCTCAGTGGAACGAAAACTCAC
GTTAAGGGATTTTGGTCATGAGATTATCAAAAAGGATCTTCACCTAGATCCTTTTAAATTAAAAATGAAG
TTTTAAATCAATCTAAAGTATATATGAGTAAACTTGGTCTGACAGTTACCAATGCTTAATCAGTGAGGCA
CCTATCTCAGCGATCTGTCTATTTCGTTCATCCATAGTTGCATTTAAATTTCCGAACTCTCCAAGGCCCT
CGTCGGAAAATCTTCAAACCTTTCGTCCGATCCATCTTGCAGGCTACCTCTCGAACGAACTATCGCAAGT
CTCTTGGCCGGCCTTGCGCCTTGGCTATTGCTTGGCAGCGCCTATCGCCAGGTATTACTCCAATCCCGAA
TATCCGAGATCGGGATCACCCGAGAGAAGTTCAACCTACATCCTCAATCCCGATCTATCCGAGATCCGAG
GAATATCGAAATCGGGGCGCGCCTGGTGTACCGAGAACGATCCTCTCAGTGCGAGTCTCGACGATCCATA
TCGTTGCTTGGCAGTCAGCCAGTCGGAATCCAGCTTGGGACCCAGGAAGTCCAATCGTCAGATATTGTAC
TCAAGCCTGGTCACGGCAGCGTACCGATCTGTTTAAACCTAGATATTGATAGTCTGATCGGTCAACGTAT
AATCGAGTCCTAGCTTTTGCAAACATCTATCAAGAGACAGGATCAGCAGGAGGCTTTCGCATGAGTATTC
AACATTTCCGTGTCGCCCTTATTCCCTTTTTTGCGGCATTTTGCCTTCCTGTTTTTGCTCACCCAGAAAC
GCTGGTGAAAGTAAAAGATGCTGAAGATCAGTTGGGTGCGCGAGTGGGTTACATCGAACTGGATCTCAAC
AGCGGTAAGATCCTTGAGAGTTTTCGCCCCGAAGAACGCTTTCCAATGATGAGCACTTTTAAAGTTCTGC
TATGTGGCGCGGTATTATCCCGTATTGACGCCGGGCAAGAGCAACTCGGTCGCCGCATACACTATTCTCA
GAATGACTTGGTTGAGTATTCACCAGTCACAGAAAAGCATCTTACGGATGGCATGACAGTAAGAGAATTA
TGCAGTGCTGCCATAACCATGAGTGATAACACTGCGGCCAACTTACTTCTGACAACGATTGGAGGACCGA
AGGAGCTAACCGCTTTTTTGCACAACATGGGGGATCATGTAACTCGCCTTGATCGTTGGGAACCGGAGCT
GAATGAAGCCATACCAAACGACGAGCGTGACACCACGATGCCTGTAGCAATGGCAACAACCTTGCGTAAA
CTATTAACTGGCGAACTACTTACTCTAGCTTCCCGGCAACAGTTGATAGACTGGATGGAGGCGGATAAAG
TTGCAGGACCACTTCTGCGCTCGGCCCTTCCGGCTGGCTGGTTTATTGCTGATAAATCTGGAGCCGGTGA
GCGTGGGTCTCGCGGTATCATTGCAGCACTGGGGCCAGATGGTAAGCCCTCCCGTATCGTAGTTATCTAC
ACGACGGGGAGTCAGGCAACTATGGATGAACGAAATAGACAGATCGCTGAGATAGGTGCCTCACTGATTA
AGCATTGGTAACCGATTCTAGGTGCATTGGCGCAGAAAAAAATGCCTGATGCGACGCTGCGCGTCTTATA
CTCCCACATATGCCAGATTCAGCAACGGATACGGCTTCCCCAACTTGCCCACTTCCATACGTGTCCTCCT
TACCAGAAATTTATCCTTAAGATCCCGAATCGTTTAAACTCGACTCTGGCTCTATCGAATCTCCGTCGTT
TCGAGCTTACGCGAACAGCCGTGGCGCTCATTTGCTCGTCGGGCATCGAATCTCGTCAGCTATCGTCAGC
TTACCTTTTTGGCAGCGATCGCGGCTCCCGACATCTTGGACCATTAGCTCCACAGGTATCTTCTTCCCTC
TAGTGGTCATAACAGCAGCTTCAGCTACCTCTCAATTCAAAAAACCCCTCAAGACCCGTTTAGAGGCCCC
AAGGGGTTATGCTATCAATCGTTGCGTTACACACACAAAAAACCAACACACATCCATCTTCGATGGATAG
CGATTTTATTATCTAACTGCTGATCGAGTGTAGCCAGATCTAGTAATCAATTACGGGGTCATTAGTTCAT
AGCCCATATATGGAGTTCCGCGTTACATAACTTACGGTAAATGGCCCGCCTGGCTGACCGCCCAACGACC
CCCGCCCATTGACGTCAATAATGACGTATGTTCCCATAGTAACGCCAATAGGGACTTTCCATTGACGTCA
ATGGGTGGAGTATTTACGGTAAACTGCCCACTTGGCAGTACATCAAGTGTATCATATGCCAAGTACGCCC
CCTATTGACGTCAATGACGGTAAATGGCCCGCCTGGCATTATGCCCAGTACATGACCTTATGGGACTTTC
CTACTTGGCAGTACATCTACGTATTAGTCATCGCTATTACCATGCTGATGCGGTTTTGGCAGTACATCAA
TGGGCGTGGATAGCGGTTTGACTCACGGGGATTTCCAAGTCTCCACCCCATTGACGTCAATGGGAGTTTG
TTTTGGCACCAAAATCAACGGGACTTTCCAAAATGTCGTAACAACTCCGCCCCATTGACGCAAATGGGCG
GTAGGCGTGTACGGTGGGAGGTCTATATAAGCAGAGCTGGTTTAGTGAACCGTCAGATCAGATCTTTGTC
GATCCTACCATCCACTCGACACACCCGCCAGCGGCCGC
Features (pLannotate 1.2.2; 18 found; start..end, strand, type, name):
      5..133     +  CDS            NS7B_SARS2: Experimental evidence at protein level: Swiss-Prot protein existence level 1. From Severe acute respiratory syndrome coronavirus 2 (2019-nCoV) (SARS-CoV-2).
    155..481     +  CDS            trxA: THIO_ECO57 - Experimental evidence at protein level: Swiss-Prot protein existence level 1. Participates in various redox reactions through the reversible oxidation of its active center dithiol to a disulfide and catalyzes dithiol-disulfide exchange reactions. From Escherichia coli O157:H7.
    503..520     +  CDS            6xHis: 6xHis affinity tag
    597..718     -  polyA_signal   SV40 poly(A) signal: SV40 polyadenylation signal
    741..810     -  CDS            large T antigen (fragment): large T antigen from SV40 (simian virus 40)
    833..879     +  terminator     T7 terminator: transcription terminator for bacteriophage T7 RNA polymerase
    909..1045    +  terminator     rrnG terminator: transcription terminator from the E. coli ribosomal RNA rrnG operon (Albrechtsen et al., 1991)
   1090..1161    +  misc_feature   3' β-globin insulator: insulator downstream of the human β-globin locus (Farrell et al., 2002)
   1387..1975    -  rep_origin     ori: high-copy-number ColE1/pMB1/pBR322/pUC origin of replication
   2147..2211    -  CDS            bla(M) (fragment): β-lactamase lacking the signal sequence; bla(M); allows cytosolic expression of β-lactamase
   2721..3581    +  CDS            AmpR: β-lactamase; bla; confers resistance to ampicillin, carbenicillin, and related antibiotics
   3594..3730    +  terminator     rrnG terminator: transcription terminator from the E. coli ribosomal RNA rrnG operon (Albrechtsen et al., 1991)
   3882..3953    +  misc_feature   5' β-globin insulator: insulator upstream of the human β-globin locus (Farrell et al., 2002)
   3958..4004    -  terminator     T7 terminator: transcription terminator for bacteriophage T7 RNA polymerase
   4022..4070    -  polyA_signal   poly(A) signal: synthetic polyadenylation signal
   4151..4454    +  enhancer       CMV enhancer: human cytomegalovirus immediate early enhancer
   4527..4544    -  promoter       CMV promoter (fragment): human cytomegalovirus (CMV) immediate early promoter
   4607..4658    +  promoter       CMVd2 promoter: truncated human cytomegalovirus (CMV) immediate early promoter that yields moderately reduced expression relative to the full-length promoter
