[The description below was written by a language model from this plasmid's Addgene catalogue record and pLannotate feature annotations shown in this document.]
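Description:
pGBW-m4133680 is a mammalian expression plasmid built on the pTwist_CMV_6 backbone for producing the SARS-CoV-2 accessory protein ORF7b (wild-type, matching the NCBI reference protein) in transfected cells. It is propagated in E. coli as a high-copy plasmid through a ColE1/pUC-type origin and selected with ampicillin via the AmpR β-lactamase gene. The annotated full sequence is about 4.7 kb.

The short ORF7b coding sequence lies immediately downstream of the human cytomegalovirus immediate-early enhancer and promoter elements. The annotation tool identifies the promoter portion as a fragment plus a truncated CMV variant, while the catalogue simply lists the promoter as CMV. ORF7b is fused at its C terminus to E. coli thioredoxin (trxA), followed by a 6xHis affinity tag. The catalogue describes the tag as a cleavable TEV–TRX fusion carried on the backbone, so a TEV protease site presumably occupies the short linker between ORF7b and thioredoxin, although it is not annotated separately. Thioredoxin is commonly used to aid solubility and stability of small or difficult proteins, the His tag allows metal-affinity purification or detection, and TEV cleavage would release ORF7b from its fusion partner.

An SV40 polyadenylation signal lies just downstream of the open reading frame, though it and an adjacent SV40 large T antigen fragment are annotated on the reverse strand. The expression unit is flanked by T7 and rrnG bacterial terminators, a synthetic poly(A) signal upstream of the enhancer, and 5' and 3' β-globin insulator elements, which together isolate it from read-through transcription from the rest of the plasmid. The construct suits expression, purification and functional or interaction studies of ORF7b in mammalian cells.
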