Addgene plasmid #152895: pGBW-m4133680
Purpose: Mammalian expression plasmid for SARS-CoV-2 ORF7b
Depositing lab: Ginkgo Bioworks & Benjie Chen. Depositing organization: Ginkgo Bioworks.
Backbone
  Vector backbone: pTwist_CMV_6
  Backbone size w/o insert (bp): 4180
  Vector type: Mammalian Expression
Growth in bacteria
  Bacterial resistance: Ampicillin, 100 μg/mL
  Growth temperature: 37°C
  Growth strain: DH5alpha
  Copy number: High Copy
Gene/Insert
  Gene/Insert name: SARS-CoV-2 ORF7b
  Species: Severe acute respiratory syndrome coronavirus 2
  Insert size (bp): 125
  Mutation: wt
  Entrez Gene: ORF7b (a.k.a. GU280_gp08)
  Promoter: CMV
  Tag / fusion protein: Cleavable TEV;TRX (C terminal on backbone)
  Cloning method: Unknown
Resource information
  A portion of this plasmid was derived from a plasmid made by: GinkgoBioworks
Depositor comments: NCBI reference sequence: YP_009725318.1
How to cite: pGBW-m4133680 was a gift from Ginkgo Bioworks & Benjie Chen (Addgene plasmid # 152895 ; http://n2t.net/addgene:152895 ; RRID:Addgene_152895)
